Addgene plasmid #121765: LC501: pMVP (L3-L2) mCherry + polyA
Purpose: pMVP L3-L2 entry plasmid, contains mCherry + polyA for 3- or 4-component MultiSite Gateway Pro assembly. Allows C-term mCherry fusion to gene of interest.
Depositing lab: Christopher Newgard. Depositing organization: Duke University. Publication: Creation of versatile cloning platforms for transgene expression and dCas9-based epigenome editing. Haldeman JM, Conway AE, Arlotto ME, Slentz DH, Muoio DM, Becker TC, Newgard CB. Nucleic Acids Res. 2018 Dec 27. pii: 5264291. doi: 10.1093/nar/gky1286. PubMed 30590691.
Backbone
  Vector backbone: pDONR221 P3-P2
  Backbone manufacturer: Invitrogen
  Backbone size w/o insert (bp): 2555
  Vector type: Synthetic Biology ; pMVP Gateway Entry Plasmid
Growth in bacteria
  Bacterial resistance: Kanamycin, 50 μg/mL
  Growth temperature: 37°C
  Growth strain: DH5alpha
  Copy number: High Copy
Gene/Insert
  Gene/Insert name: mCherry + polyA
  Species: Synthetic
  Insert size (bp): 981
  Cloning method: Gateway Cloning
  Sequencing primers: 5′ M13F; 3′ M13R
Terms and licenses: Academic/Nonprofit Terms; Industry Terms: Not Available to Industry
How to cite: LC501: pMVP (L3-L2) mCherry + polyA was a gift from Christopher Newgard (Addgene plasmid # 121765 ; http://n2t.net/addgene:121765 ; RRID:Addgene_121765)
