[The description below was written by a language model from this plasmid's Addgene catalogue record and pLannotate feature annotations shown in this document.]
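Description:
LC501: pMVP (L3-L2) mCherry + polyA is a MultiSite Gateway Pro entry plasmid built on the Invitrogen pDONR221 P3-P2 backbone and belongs to the pMVP modular cloning platform. It is a small (about 3.5 kb), high-copy bacterial plasmid maintained in E. coli through a ColE1/pUC-type origin of replication and selected with kanamycin via an aminoglycoside phosphotransferase (KanR) gene. As is typical of pDONR-derived entry clones, rrnB T1 and T2 transcription terminators sit upstream of the recombination cassette to insulate it from read-through transcription. A T7 promoter lies just outside the attL2 side, and short lacI and lacZα fragments are annotated as backbone remnants. M13 forward and reverse primer sites are listed for sequencing the insert.

The payload is a synthetic insert of roughly 1 kb flanked by attL3 and attL2 sites, consisting of the coding sequence for mCherry, a monomeric red fluorescent protein derived from Discosoma, followed by a bovine growth hormone polyadenylation signal. The cassette carries no promoter of its own, because it is designed as the terminal module in an assembly rather than as a stand-alone expression unit. In a 3- or 4-component LR Clonase reaction, the attL3 and attL2 sites direct it into the last position of a destination vector, downstream of separate entry modules that supply the other components, including the gene of interest. The result places mCherry at the C-terminus of the gene of interest as a fusion, with the bGH signal providing transcript termination and polyadenylation in mammalian cells. The plasmid is therefore used as an interchangeable part for building fluorescently tagged transgene expression constructs.
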