Features (pLannotate 1.2.2; 11 found; start..end, strand, type, name):
    121..213     +  CDS            lacI (fragment): lac repressor; lacI; The lac repressor binds to the lac operator to inhibit transcription in E. coli. This inhibition can be relieved by adding lactose or isopropyl-β-D-thiogalactopyranoside (IPTG).
    268..295     -  terminator     rrnB T2 terminator: transcription terminator T2 from the E. coli rrnB gene
    427..470     +  terminator     rrnB T1 terminator: Escherichia coli rrnB; transcription terminator T1 from the E. coli rrnB gene
    517..553     -  CDS            lacZα (fragment): LacZα fragment of β-galactosidase; lacZ fragment
    570..665     +  protein_bind   attL3: mutant version of attL; recombination site for the Gateway® LR reaction LR Clonase™
    680..1387    +  CDS            mCherry: mCherry is a basic (constitutively fluorescent) red fluorescent protein published in 2004, derived from Discosoma sp.. It is reported to be a very rapidly-maturing monomer with low acid sensitivity.
   1432..1543    +  polyA_signal   bGH poly(A) signal: bovine growth hormone polyadenylation signal
   1648..1747    -  protein_bind   attL2: mutant version of attL; recombination site for the Gateway® LR reaction LR Clonase™
   1778..1796    -  promoter       T7 promoter: promoter for bacteriophage T7 RNA polymerase
   1930..2739    +  CDS            KanR: aminoglycoside phosphotransferase; aph(3')-Ia; confers resistance to kanamycin in bacteria or G418 (Geneticin®) in eukaryotes
   2886..3474    +  rep_origin     ori: high-copy-number ColE1/pMB1/pBR322/pUC origin of replication
>Addgene plasmid #121765 | LC501: pMVP (L3-L2) mCherry + polyA | addgene full sequence | sequence record 237249 | Addgene NGS Result
CTTTCCTGCGTTATCCCCTGATTCTGTGGATAACCGTATTACCGCCTTTGAGTGAGCTGATACCGCTCGC
CGCAGCCGAACGACCGAGCGCAGCGAGTCAGTGAGCGAGGAAGCGGAAGAGCGCCCAATACGCAAACCGC
CTCTCCCCGCGCGTTGGCCGATTCATTAATGCAGCTGGCACGACAGGTTTCCCGACTGGAAAGCGGGCAG
TGAGCGCAACGCAATTAATACGCGTACCGCTAGCCAGGAAGAGTTTGTAGAAACGCAAAAAGGCCATCCG
TCAGGATGGCCTTCTGCTTAGTTTGATGCCTGGCAGTTTATGGCGGGCGTCCTGCCCGCCACCCTCCGGG
CCGTTGCTTCACAACGTTCAAATCCGCTCCCGGCGGATTTGTCCTACTCAGGAGAGCGTTCACCGACAAA
CAACAGATAAAACGAAAGGCCCAGTCTTCCGACTGAGCCTTTCGTTTTATTTGATGCCTGGCAGTTCCCT
ACTCTCGCGTTAACGCTAGCATGGATGTTTTCCCAGTCACGACGTTGTAAAACGACGGCCAGTCTTAAGC
TCGGGCCCCAAATAATGATTTTATTTTGACTGATAGTGACCTGTTCGTTGCAACAAATTGATGAGCAATG
CTTTTTTATAATGCCAACTTTGTATAATAAAGTTGGTGGCGGCGGATCCATGGTGAGCAAGGGCGAGGAG
GATAACATGGCCATCATCAAGGAGTTCATGCGCTTCAAGGTGCACATGGAGGGCTCCGTGAACGGCCACG
AGTTCGAGATCGAGGGCGAGGGCGAGGGCCGCCCCTACGAGGGCACCCAGACCGCCAAGCTGAAGGTGAC
CAAGGGTGGCCCCCTGCCCTTCGCCTGGGACATCCTGTCCCCTCAGTTCATGTACGGCTCCAAGGCCTAC
GTGAAGCACCCCGCCGACATCCCCGACTACTTGAAGCTGTCCTTCCCCGAGGGCTTCAAGTGGGAGCGCG
TGATGAACTTCGAGGACGGCGGCGTGGTGACCGTGACCCAGGACTCCTCCCTGCAGGACGGCGAGTTCAT
CTACAAGGTGAAGCTGCGCGGCACCAACTTCCCCTCCGACGGCCCCGTAATGCAGAAGAAGACCATGGGC
TGGGAGGCCTCCTCCGAGCGGATGTACCCCGAGGACGGCGCCCTGAAGGGCGAGATCAAGCAGAGGCTGA
AGCTGAAGGACGGCGGCCACTACGACGCTGAGGTCAAGACCACCTACAAGGCCAAGAAGCCCGTGCAGCT
GCCCGGCGCCTACAACGTCAACATCAAGTTGGACATCACCTCCCACAACGAGGACTACACCATCGTGGAA
CAGTACGAACGCGCCGAGGGCCGCCACTCCACCGGCGGCATGGACGAGCTGTACAAGTAAGAATTCTGAA
GCTTAGCCTAGAGCTCGCTGATCAGCCTCGACTGTGCCTTCTAGTTGCCAGCCATCTGTTGTTTGCCCCT
CCCCCGTGCCTTCCTTGACCCTGGAAGGTGCCACTCCCACTGTCCTTTCCTAATAAAATGAGGAAATTGC
ATCGCATTGTCTGAGTAGGTGTCATTCTATTCTGGGGGGTGGGGTGGGGCAGGACAGCAAGGGGGAGGAT
TGGGAAGAGAATAGCAGGCATGCTGGGGAGGTACCTGACCCAGCTTTCTTGTACAAAGTTGGCATTATAA
GAAAGCATTGCTTATCAATTTGTTGCAACGAACAGGTCACTATCAGTCAAAATAAAATCATTATTTGCCA
TCCAGCTGCAGGGCGGCCGCGATATCCCCTATAGTGAGTCGTATTACATGGTCATAGCTGTTTCCTGGCA
GCTCTGGCCCGTGTCTCAAAATCTCTGATGTTACATTGCACAAGATAAAAATATATCATCATGAACAATA
AAACTGTCTGCTTACATAAACAGTAATACAAGGGGTGTTATGAGCCATATTCAACGGGAAACGTCGAGGC
CGCGATTAAATTCCAACATGGATGCTGATTTATATGGGTATAAATGGGCTCGCGATAATGTCGGGCAATC
AGGTGCGACAATCTATCGCTTGTATGGGAAGCCCGATGCGCCAGAGTTGTTTCTGAAACATGGCAAAGGT
AGCGTTGCCAATGATGTTACAGATGAGATGGTCAGACTAAACTGGCTGACGGAATTTATGCCTCTTCCGA
CCATCAAGCATTTTATCCGTACTCCTGATGATGCATGGTTACTCACCACTGCGATCCCCGGAAAAACAGC
ATTCCAGGTATTAGAAGAATATCCTGATTCAGGTGAAAATATTGTTGATGCGCTGGCAGTGTTCCTGCGC
CGGTTGCATTCGATTCCTGTTTGTAATTGTCCTTTTAACAGCGATCGCGTATTTCGTCTCGCTCAGGCGC
AATCACGAATGAATAACGGTTTGGTTGATGCGAGTGATTTTGATGACGAGCGTAATGGCTGGCCTGTTGA
ACAAGTCTGGAAAGAAATGCATAAACTTTTGCCATTCTCACCGGATTCAGTCGTCACTCATGGTGATTTC
TCACTTGATAACCTTATTTTTGACGAGGGGAAATTAATAGGTTGTATTGATGTTGGACGAGTCGGAATCG
CAGACCGATACCAGGATCTTGCCATCCTATGGAACTGCCTCGGTGAGTTTTCTCCTTCATTACAGAAACG
GCTTTTTCAAAAATATGGTATTGATAATCCTGATATGAATAAATTGCAGTTTCATTTGATGCTCGATGAG
TTTTTCTAATCAGAATTGGTTAATTGGTTGTAACACTGGCAGAGCATTACGCTGACTTGACGGGACGGCG
CAAGCTCATGACCAAAATCCCTTAACGTGAGTTACGCGTCGTTCCACTGAGCGTCAGACCCCGTAGAAAA
GATCAAAGGATCTTCTTGAGATCCTTTTTTTCTGCGCGTAATCTGCTGCTTGCAAACAAAAAAACCACCG
CTACCAGCGGTGGTTTGTTTGCCGGATCAAGAGCTACCAACTCTTTTTCCGAAGGTAACTGGCTTCAGCA
GAGCGCAGATACCAAATACTGTTCTTCTAGTGTAGCCGTAGTTAGGCCACCACTTCAAGAACTCTGTAGC
ACCGCCTACATACCTCGCTCTGCTAATCCTGTTACCAGTGGCTGCTGCCAGTGGCGATAAGTCGTGTCTT
ACCGGGTTGGACTCAAGACGATAGTTACCGGATAAGGCGCAGCGGTCGGGCTGAACGGGGGGTTCGTGCA
CACAGCCCAGCTTGGAGCGAACGACCTACACCGAACTGAGATACCTACAGCGTGAGCTATGAGAAAGCGC
CACGCTTCCCGAAGGGAGAAAGGCGGACAGGTATCCGGTAAGCGGCAGGGTCGGAACAGGAGAGCGCACG
AGGGAGCTTCCAGGGGGAAACGCCTGGTATCTTTATAGTCCTGTCGGGTTTCGCCACCTCTGACTTGAGC
GTCGATTTTTGTGATGCTCGTCAGGGGGGCGGAGCCTATGGAAAAACGCCAGCAACGCGGCCTTTTTACG
GTTCCTGGCCTTTTGCTGGCCTTTTGCTCACATGTT
